>Addgene plasmid #138985 | pcDNA3.1(+)-MC38-TCRA-31-murderous_crow | addgene full sequence | sequence record 274025 | Addgene NGS Result
GACGGATCGGGAGATCTCCCGATCCCCTATGGTGCACTCTCAGTACAATCTGCTCTGATGCCGCATAGTT
AAGCCAGTATCTGCTCCCTGCTTGTGTGTTGGAGGTCGCTGAGTAGTGCGCGAGCAAAATTTAAGCTACA
ACAAGGCAAGGCTTGACCGACAATTGCATGAAGAATCTGCTTAGGGTTAGGCGTTTTGCGCTGCTTCGCG
ATGTACGGGCCAGATATACGCGTTGACATTGATTATTGACTAGTTATTAATAGTAATCAATTACGGGGTC
ATTAGTTCATAGCCCATATATGGAGTTCCGCGTTACATAACTTACGGTAAATGGCCCGCCTGGCTGACCG
CCCAACGACCCCCGCCCATTGACGTCAATAATGACGTATGTTCCCATAGTAACGCCAATAGGGACTTTCC
ATTGACGTCAATGGGTGGAGTATTTACGGTAAACTGCCCACTTGGCAGTACATCAAGTGTATCATATGCC
AAGTACGCCCCCTATTGACGTCAATGACGGTAAATGGCCCGCCTGGCATTATGCCCAGTACATGACCTTA
TGGGACTTTCCTACTTGGCAGTACATCTACGTATTAGTCATCGCTATTACCATGGTGATGCGGTTTTGGC
AGTACATCAATGGGCGTGGATAGCGGTTTGACTCACGGGGATTTCCAAGTCTCCACCCCATTGACGTCAA
TGGGAGTTTGTTTTGGCACCAAAATCAACGGGACTTTCCAAAATGTCGTAACAACTCCGCCCCATTGACG
CAAATGGGCGGTAGGCGTGTACGGTGGGAGGTCTATATAAGCAGAGCTCTCTGGCTAACTAGAGAACCCA
CTGCTTACTGGCTTATCGAAATTAATACGACTCACTATAGGGAGACCCAAGCTGGCTAGCGTTTAAACTT
AAGATGAAAACATATGCTCCTACATTATTCATGTTTCTATGGCTGCAGCTGGATGGGATGAGCCAAGGTG
AGCAGGTGGAGCAGCTTCCTTCCATCCTGAGAGTCCAGGAGGGATCCAGTGCCAGCATCAACTGCACTTA
TGAGAACAGTGCCTCCAACTACTTCCCTTGGTATAAGCAAGAACCTGGAGAGAATCCTAAGCTCATCATT
GACATTCGTTCAAATATGGAAAGAAAGCAGACCCAAGGACTCATCGTTTTACTGGATAAGAAAGCCAAAC
GCTTCTCCCTGCACATCACAGACACCCAGCCTGGAGACTCAGCCATGTACTTCTGTGCTGCAAGTGAGGA
GGATAGCAACTATCAGTTGATCTGGGGCTCTGGGACCAAGCTAATTATAAAGCCAGACATCCAGAACCCA
GAACCTGCTGTGTACCAGTTAAAAGATCCTCGGTCTCAGGACAGCACCCTCTGCCTGTTCACCGACTTTG
ACTCCCAAATCAATGTGCCGAAAACCATGGAATCTGGAACGTTCATCACTGACAAAACTGTGCTGGACAT
GAAAGCTATGGATTCCAAGAGCAATGGGGCCATTGCCTGGAGCAACCAGACAAGCTTCACCTGCCAAGAT
ATCTTCAAAGAGACCAACGCCACCTACCCCAGTTCAGACGTTCCCTGTGATGCCACGTTGACTGAGAAAA
GCTTTGAAACAGATATGAACCTAAACTTTCAAAACCTGTCAGTTATGGGACTCCGAATCCTCCTGCTGAA
AGTAGCCGGATTTAACCTGCTCATGACGCTGAGGCTGTGGTCCTCCTAAGCGGCCGCTCGAGTCTAGAGG
GCCCGTTTAAACCCGCTGATCAGCCTCGACTGTGCCTTCTAGTTGCCAGCCATCTGTTGTTTGCCCCTCC
CCCGTGCCTTCCTTGACCCTGGAAGGTGCCACTCCCACTGTCCTTTCCTAATAAAATGAGGAAATTGCAT
CGCATTGTCTGAGTAGGTGTCATTCTATTCTGGGGGGTGGGGTGGGGCAGGACAGCAAGGGGGAGGATTG
GGAAGACAATAGCAGGCATGCTGGGGATGCGGTGGGCTCTATGGCTTCTGAGGCGGAAAGAACCAGCTGG
GGCTCTAGGGGGTATCCCC
[124 nt withheld, positions 2050-2173]
C
[91 nt withheld, positions 2175-2265]
A
[49 nt withheld, positions 2267-2315]
CCTTTGACGTTGGAGTCCACGTTCTTT
[37 nt withheld, positions 2343-2379]
ACCCTATCTCGGTCTATTCTTTTGATTTATAAGGGATTTTGCCGATTTCGGCCTATTGGTTAAAAAATGA
GCTGATTTAACAAAAATTTAACGCGAATTAATTCTGTGGAATGTGTGTCAGTTAGGGTGTGGAAAGTCCC
CAGGCTCCCCAGCAGGCAGAAGTATGCAAAGCATGCATCTCAATTAGTCAGCAACCAGGTGTGGAAAGTC
CCCAGGCTCCCCAGCAGGCAGAAGTATGCAAAGCATGCATCTCAATTAGTCAGCAACCATAGTCCCGCCC
CTAACTCCGCCCATCCCGCCCCTAACTCCGCCCAGTTCCGCCCATTCTCCGCCCCATGGCTGACTAATTT
TTTTTATTTATGCAGAGGCCGAGGCCGCCTCTGCCTCTGAGCTATTCCAGAAGTAGTGAGGAGGCTTTTT
TGGAGGCCTAGGCTTTTGCAAAAAGCTCCCGGGAGCTTGTATATCCATTTTCGGATCTGATCAAGAGACA
GGATGAGGATCGTTTCGCATGATTGAACAAGATGGATTGCACGCAGGTTCTCCGGCCGCTTGGGTGGAGA
GGCTATTCGGCTATGACTGGGCACAACAGACAATCGGCTGCTCTGATGCCGCCGTGTTCCGGCTGTCAGC
GCAGGGGCGCCCGGTTCTTTTTGTCAAGACCGACCTGTCCGGTGCCCTGAATGAACTGCAGGACGAGGCA
GCGCGGCTATCGTGGCTGGCCACGACGGGCGTTCCTTGCGCAGCTGTGCTCGACGTTGTCACTGAAGCGG
GAAGGGACTGGCTGCTATTGGGCGAAGTGCCGGGGCAGGATCTCCTGTCATCTCACCTTGCTCCTGCCGA
GAAAGTATCCATCATGGCTGATGCAATGCGGCGGCTGCATACGCTTGATCCGGCTACCTGCCCATTCGAC
CACCAAGCGAAACATCGCATCGAGCGAGCACGTACTCGGATGGAAGCCGGTCTTGTCGATCAGGATGATC
TGGACGAAGAGCATCAGGGGCTCGCGCCAGCCGAACTGTTCGCCAGGCTCAAGGCGCGCATGCCCGACGG
CGAGGATCTCGTCGTGACCCATGGCGATGCCTGCTTGCCGAATATCATGGTGGAAAATGGCCGCTTTTCT
GGATTCATCGACTGTGGCCGGCTGGGTGTGGCGGACCGCTATCAGGACATAGCGTTGGCTACCCGTGATA
TTGCTGAAGAGCTTGGCGGCGAATGGGCTGACCGCTTCCTCGTGCTTTACGGTATCGCCGCTCCCGATTC
GCAGCGCATCGCCTTCTATCGCCTTCTTGACGAGTTCTTCTGAGCGGGACTCTGGGGTTCGAAATGACCG
ACCAAGCGACGCCCAACCTGCCATCACGAGATTTCGATTCCACCGCCGCCTTCTATGAAAGGTTGGGCTT
CGGAATCGTTTTCCGGGACGCCGGCTGGATGATCCTCCAGCGCGGGGATCTCATGCTGGAGTTCTTCGCC
CACCCCAACTTGTTTATTGCAGCTTATAATGGTTACAAATAAAGCAATAGCATCACAAATTTCACAAATA
AAGCATTTTTTTCACTGCATTCTAGTTGTGGTTTGTCCAAACTCATCAATGTATCTTATCATGTCTGTAT
ACCGTCGACCTCTAGCTAGAGCTTGGCGTAATCATGGTCATAGCTGTTTCCTGTGTGAAATTGTTATCCG
CTCACAATTCCACACAACATACGAGCCGGAAGCATAAAGTGTAAAGCCTGGGGTGCCTAATGAGTGAGCT
AACTCACATTAATTGCGTTGCGCTCACTGCCCGCTTTCCAGTCGGGAAACCTGTCGTGCCAGCTGCATTA
ATGAATCGGCCAACGCGCGGGGAGAGGCGGTTTGCGTATTGGGCGCTCTTCCGCTTCCTCGCTCACTGAC
TCGCTGCGCTCGGTCGTTCGGCTGCGGCGAGCGGTATCAGCTCACTCAAAGGCGGTAATACGGTTATCCA
CAGAATCAGGGGATAACGCAGGAAAGAACATGTGAGCAAAAGGCCAGCAAAAGGCCAGGAACCGTAAAAA
GGCCGCGTTGCTGGCGTTTTTCCATAGGCTCCGCCCCCCTGACGAGCATCACAAAAATCGACGCTCAAGT
CAGAGGTGGCGAAACCCGACAGGACTATAAAGATACCAGGCGTTTCCCCCTGGAAGCTCCCTCGTGCGCT
CTCCTGTTCCGACCCTGCCGCTTACCGGATACCTGTCCGCCTTTCTCCCTTCGGGAAGCGTGGCGCTTTC
TCATAGCTCACGCTGTAGGTATCTCAGTTCGGTGTAGGTCGTTCGCTCCAAGCTGGGCTGTGTGCACGAA
CCCCCCGTTCAGCCCGACCGCTGCGCCTTATCCGGTAACTATCGTCTTGAGTCCAACCCGGTAAGACACG
ACTTATCGCCACTGGCAGCAGCCACTGGTAACAGGATTAGCAGAGCGAGGTATGTAGGCGGTGCTACAGA
GTTCTTGAAGTGGTGGCCTAACTACGGCTACACTAGAAGAACAGTATTTGGTATCTGCGCTCTGCTGAAG
CCAGTTACCTTCGGAAAAAGAGTTGGTAGCTCTTGATCCGGCAAACAAACCACCGCTGGTAGCGGTGGTT
TTTTTGTTTGCAAGCAGCAGATTACGCGCAGAAAAAAAGGATCTCAAGAAGATCCTTTGATCTTTTCTAC
GGGGTCTGACGCTCAGTGGAACGAAAACTCACGTTAAGGGATTTTGGTCATGAGATTATCAAAAAGGATC
TTCACCTAGATCCTTTTAAATTAAAAATGAAGTTTTAAATCAATCTAAAGTATATATGAGTAAACTTGGT
CTGACAGTTACCAATGCTTAATCAGTGAGGCACCTATCTCAGCGATCTGTCTATTTCGTTCATCCATAGT
TGCCTGACTCCCCGTCGTGTAGATAACTACGATACGGGAGGGCTTACCATCTGGCCCCAGTGCTGCAATG
ATACCGCGAGACCCACGCTCACCGGCTCCAGATTTATCAGCAATAAACCAGCCAGCCGGAAGGGCCGAGC
GCAGAAGTGGTCCTGCAACTTTATCCGCCTCCATCCAGTCTATTAATTGTTGCCGGGAAGCTAGAGTAAG
TAGTTCGCCAGTTAATAGTTTGCGCAACGTTGTTGCCATTGCTACAGGCATCGTGGTGTCACGCTCGTCG
TTTGGTATGGCTTCATTCAGCTCCGGTTCCCAACGATCAAGGCGAGTTACATGATCCCCCATGTTGTGCA
AAAAAGCGGTTAGCTCCTTCGGTCCTCCGATCGTTGTCAGAAGTAAGTTGGCCGCAGTGTTATCACTCAT
GGTTATGGCAGCACTGCATAATTCTCTTACTGTCATGCCATCCGTAAGATGCTTTTCTGTGACTGGTGAG
TACTCAACCAAGTCATTCTGAGAATAGTGTATGCGGCGACCGAGTTGCTCTTGCCCGGCGTCAATACGGG
ATAATACCGCGCCACATAGCAGAACTTTAAAAGTGCTCATCATTGGAAAACGTTCTTCGGGGCGAAAACT
CTCAAGGATCTTACCGCTGTTGAGATCCAGTTCGATGTAACCCACTCGTGCACCCAACTGATCTTCAGCA
TCTTTTACTTTCACCAGCGTTTCTGGGTGAGCAAAAACAGGAAGGCAAAATGCCGCAAAAAAGGGAATAA
GGGCGACACGGAAATGTTGAATACTCATACTCTTCCTTTTTCAATATTATTGAAGCATTTATCAGGGTTA
TTGTCTCATGAGCGGATACATATTTGAATGTATTTAGAAAAATAAACAAATAGGGGTTCCGCGCACATTT
CCCCGAAAAGTGCCACCTGACGTC
Features (pLannotate 1.2.2; 21 found; start..end, strand, type, name):
     28..80      -  misc_feature   bom (fragment): basis of mobility region from pBR322
    235..614     +  enhancer       CMV enhancer: human cytomegalovirus immediate early enhancer
    615..818     +  promoter       CMV promoter: human cytomegalovirus (CMV) immediate early promoter
    814..847     +  LTR            5' LTR (truncated) (fragment): truncated 5' long terminal repeat (LTR) from HIV-1
    863..881     +  promoter       T7 promoter: promoter for bacteriophage T7 RNA polymerase
    938..1255    +  CDS            TRAV13-1 (fragment): TVAM1_HUMAN - Protein inferred from homology: Swiss-Prot protein existence level 3. V region of the variable domain of T cell receptor (TR) alpha chain that participates in the antigen recognition (PubMed:24600447). Alpha-beta T cell receptors are antigen specific receptors which are essential to the immune response and are present on the cell surface of T lymphocytes. Recognize peptide-major histocompatibility (MH) (pMH) complexes that are displayed by antigen presenting cells (APC), a prerequisite for efficient T cell adaptive immunity against pathogens (PubMed:25493333). Binding of alpha-be
   1313..1726    +  CDS            Tcra: TCA_MOUSE - Experimental evidence at protein level: Swiss-Prot protein existence level 1. From Mus musculus (Mouse).
   1780..2004    +  polyA_signal   bGH poly(A) signal: bovine growth hormone polyadenylation signal
   2008..2029    +  promoter       SV40 promoter (fragment): SV40 enhancer and early promoter
   2050..2478    +  rep_origin     f1 ori (sequence partly withheld): f1 bacteriophage origin of replication; arrow indicates direction of (+) strand synthesis
   2492..2821    +  promoter       SV40 promoter: SV40 enhancer and early promoter
   2888..3679    +  CDS            neo: KKA2_KLEPN - Also known as kan, nptII. Experimental evidence at protein level: Swiss-Prot protein existence level 1. Resistance to kanamycin, neomycin, paromomycin, ribostamycin, butirosin and gentamicin B. From Klebsiella pneumoniae.
   3703..3861    +  CDS            ble (fragment): BLE_KLEPN - Experimental evidence at protein level: Swiss-Prot protein existence level 1. Binding protein with a strong affinity to the bleomycin family of antibiotics. Binds to CL990; an antimitotic-antibiotic compound. From Klebsiella pneumoniae.
   3856..3977    +  polyA_signal   SV40 poly(A) signal: SV40 polyadenylation signal
   4050..4066    -  protein_bind   lac operator: The lac repressor binds to the lac operator to inhibit transcription in E. coli. This inhibition can be relieved by adding lactose or isopropyl-β-D-thiogalactopyranoside (IPTG). lac repressor encoded by lacI
   4074..4104    -  promoter       lac promoter: promoter for the E. coli lac operon
   4119..4140    -  protein_bind   CAP binding site: CAP binding activates transcription in the presence of cAMP. E. coli catabolite activator protein
   4153..4245    -  CDS            lacI (fragment): lac repressor; lacI; The lac repressor binds to the lac operator to inhibit transcription in E. coli. This inhibition can be relieved by adding lactose or isopropyl-β-D-thiogalactopyranoside (IPTG).
   4428..5016    -  rep_origin     ori: high-copy-number ColE1/pMB1/pBR322/pUC origin of replication
   5187..6047    -  CDS            AmpR: β-lactamase; bla; confers resistance to ampicillin, carbenicillin, and related antibiotics
   6048..6152    -  promoter       AmpR promoter: bla
