[The description below was written by a language model from this plasmid's Addgene catalogue record and pLannotate feature annotations shown in this document.]
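Description:
pcDNA3.1(+)-MC38-TCRA-31-murderous_crow is a mammalian expression plasmid built on the pcDNA3.1(+) backbone that carries the alpha chain of a mouse T-cell receptor (clone #31, nicknamed "murderous crow") reported to be reactive against the MC38 tumor line. The roughly 830 bp Tcra insert was cloned between the AflII and NotI sites, both of which are retained. In the feature table it appears as a variable-region segment (matched by homology to a human TRAV13-1 entry, although the recorded species is mouse) followed by the mouse TCR alpha constant region. The open reading frame lies downstream of the CMV immediate-early enhancer/promoter and a T7 promoter, and is followed by the bovine growth hormone polyadenylation signal. The sequenced plasmid is about 6.2 kb.

The stated purpose is to serve as an in vitro transcription template: the T7 promoter allows phage T7 RNA polymerase to produce alpha-chain mRNA. A functional alpha-beta receptor also requires the matching beta chain, which this plasmid does not encode. The CMV promoter would also permit direct expression after transfection of mammalian cells, and an SV40 promoter-driven neomycin phosphotransferase cassette with an SV40 poly(A) signal provides G418 selection for stable lines. In E. coli the plasmid is maintained through a high-copy ColE1/pUC-type origin and selected with ampicillin via the β-lactamase gene. An f1 origin is also present for single-stranded DNA production. The short hits annotated as HIV-1 LTR, ble, lacI and bom fragments, along with the lac promoter/operator elements, look like backbone remnants or incidental matches rather than functional parts of the design.
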