Addgene plasmid #138985: pcDNA3.1(+)-MC38-TCRA-31-murderous_crow
Purpose: IVT template for the alpha subunit of the mouse TCR #31 that is reactive against MC38
Depositing lab: Jeff Hammerbacher. Depositing organization: Medical University of South Carolina. Publication: Discovering tumor-reactive T-cell receptors through single-cell sequencing of tumor-infiltrating lymphocytes. Gottschalk E, Aksoy BA, Aksoy P, Swiderska-syn M, Mart C, Macpherson L, Romeo M, Smith A, Knochelmann H, Paulos C, Timmers C, Wrangle J, Rubinstein MP, Hammerbacher J. bioRxiv 2021.11.30.470597 10.1101/2021.11.30.470597.
Backbone
  Vector backbone: pcDNA3.1(+)
  Backbone manufacturer: GenScript
  Backbone size w/o insert (bp): 5357
  Vector type: Mammalian Expression
  Selectable markers: Neomycin (select with G418)
Growth in bacteria
  Bacterial resistance: Ampicillin, 100 μg/mL
  Growth temperature: 37°C
  Growth strain: DH5alpha
  Copy number: Unknown
Gene/Insert
  Gene/Insert name: TCRA (alt names: murderous crow alpha; 31_TRA_CAASEEDSNYQLIW_TGTGCTGCAAGTGAGGAGGATAGCAACTATCAGTTGATCTGG)
  Species: M. musculus (mouse)
  Insert size (bp): 830
  Entrez Gene: Tcra (a.k.a. Tcralpha)
  Promoter: CMV and T7
  Cloning method: Restriction Enzyme; 5′ cloning site AflII (not destroyed); 3′ cloning site NotI (not destroyed)
  Sequencing primers: 5′ CMV-F; 3′ BGH-rev
Terms and licenses: Academic/Nonprofit Terms; Industry Terms: Not Available to Industry
Depositor comments: Please visit https://www.biorxiv.org/content/10.1101/2021.11.30.470597v1 for bioRxiv preprint.
How to cite: pcDNA3.1(+)-MC38-TCRA-31-murderous_crow was a gift from Jeff Hammerbacher (Addgene plasmid # 138985 ; http://n2t.net/addgene:138985 ; RRID:Addgene_138985)
