>Addgene plasmid #138985 | pcDNA3.1(+)-MC38-TCRA-31-murderous_crow | depositor partial sequence | sequence record 268896 | 31_TRA_CAASEEDSNYQLIW_TGTGCTGCAAGTGAGGAGGATAGCAACTATCAGTTGATCTGG
CTTAAGATGAAAACATATGCTCCTACATTATTCATGTTTCTATGGCTGCAGCTGGATGGGATGAGCCAAG
GTGAGCAGGTGGAGCAGCTTCCTTCCATCCTGAGAGTCCAGGAGGGATCCAGTGCCAGCATCAACTGCAC
TTATGAGAACAGTGCCTCCAACTACTTCCCTTGGTATAAGCAAGAACCTGGAGAGAATCCTAAGCTCATC
ATTGACATTCGTTCAAATATGGAAAGAAAGCAGACCCAAGGACTCATCGTTTTACTGGATAAGAAAGCCA
AACGCTTCTCCCTGCACATCACAGACACCCAGCCTGGAGACTCAGCCATGTACTTCTGTGCTGCAAGTGA
GGAGGATAGCAACTATCAGTTGATCTGGGGCTCTGGGACCAAGCTAATTATAAAGCCAGACATCCAGAAC
CCAGAACCTGCTGTGTACCAGTTAAAAGATCCTCGGTCTCAGGACAGCACCCTCTGCCTGTTCACCGACT
TTGACTCCCAAATCAATGTGCCGAAAACCATGGAATCTGGAACGTTCATCACTGACAAAACTGTGCTGGA
CATGAAAGCTATGGATTCCAAGAGCAATGGGGCCATTGCCTGGAGCAACCAGACAAGCTTCACCTGCCAA
GATATCTTCAAAGAGACCAACGCCACCTACCCCAGTTCAGACGTTCCCTGTGATGCCACGTTGACTGAGA
AAAGCTTTGAAACAGATATGAACCTAAACTTTCAAAACCTGTCAGTTATGGGACTCCGAATCCTCCTGCT
GAAAGTAGCCGGATTTAACCTGCTCATGACGCTGAGGCTGTGGTCCTCCTAAGCGGCCGC
